Addgene plasmid #34266: KHBD00111
Depositing lab: Bart Deplancke. Depositing organization: Swiss Federal Institute of Technology (EPFL). Publication: Automated protein-DNA interaction screening of Drosophila regulatory elements. Korneel Hens, Jean-Daniel Feuz, Alina Isakova, Antonina Lagovitina, Andreas Massouras, Julien Bryois, Patrick Callaerts, Susan E. Celniker, Bart Deplancke. Nat Methods. 2011 Oct 30;8(12):1065-70. 10.1038/nmeth.1763 PubMed 22037703.
Backbone
  Vector backbone: pDONR221
  Backbone manufacturer: Invitrogen
  Backbone size w/o insert (bp): 2536
  Vector type: Gateway Donor Vector
Growth in bacteria
  Bacterial resistance: Kanamycin, 50 μg/mL
  Growth temperature: 37°C
  Growth strain: DH5alpha
  Copy number: High Copy
Gene/Insert
  Gene/Insert name: CG33336 (alt names: FBgn0039044; p53)
  Species: D. melanogaster (fly)
  Insert size (bp): 1155
  Entrez Gene: p53 (a.k.a. Dmel_CG33336, CG10873, CG31325, CG33336, D-p53, DMP53, Dm-P53, DmP53, Dmel\CG33336, Dmp53, Dp53, P53, dmP53, dmp53, dp53, prac)
  Cloning method: Gateway Cloning
  Sequencing primers: 5′ M13F; 3′ M13R
Terms and licenses: Academic/Nonprofit Terms; Industry Terms: Not Available to Industry
Depositor comments: Please note that the ORFs in this collection were cloned open-ended (without a stop codon).
How to cite: KHBD00111 was a gift from Bart Deplancke (Addgene plasmid # 34266 ; http://n2t.net/addgene:34266 ; RRID:Addgene_34266)
