[The description below was written by a language model from this plasmid's Addgene catalogue record.]
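Description:
KHBD00111 is a Gateway entry clone built in the pDONR221 donor vector backbone (Invitrogen), carrying the open reading frame of the Drosophila melanogaster gene CG33336, better known as p53 (FBgn0039044). The insert is recorded as 1155 bp in a backbone of about 2.5 kb once the donor cassette has been replaced. The plasmid is maintained at high copy number in standard E. coli cloning strains such as DH5alpha and is selected with kanamycin. As is typical for clones made by Gateway recombination into a pDONR vector, the ORF would be expected to sit between attL recombination sites, although no feature table is provided to confirm the individual elements. M13 forward and reverse primer sites flank the insert for sequence verification.

The plasmid is not itself an expression construct. The record lists no promoter, tag or reporter driving the insert, and its role is to serve as a shuttle from which the p53 coding sequence can be moved by LR recombination into any compatible Gateway destination vector. The depositor notes that ORFs in this collection were cloned open-ended, without a stop codon, which allows in-frame C-terminal fusions to tags or functional domains supplied by the destination vector. It also means that a stop codon must come from that vector. The clone belongs to a collection of Drosophila ORFs assembled for automated protein-DNA interaction screening of fly regulatory elements, so its typical use is generating fusion constructs of this transcription factor for such assays or for other expression studies.
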