>Addgene plasmid #34266 | KHBD00111 | depositor partial sequence | sequence record 40833 | KHBD00111 sequence 1155 bps
ATGTATATATCACAGCCAATGTCGTGGCACAAAGAAAGCACTGATTCCGAGGATGACTCCACGGAGGTCG
ATATCAAGGAGGATATTCCGAAAACGGTGGAGGTATCGGGATCGGAATTGACCACGGAACCCATGGCCTT
CTTGCAGGGATTAAACTCCGGGAATCTGATGCAGTTCAGCCAGCAATCCGTGCTGCGCGAAATGATGCTG
CAGGACATTCAGATCCAGGCGAACACGCTGCCCAAGCTAGAGAATCACAACATCGGTGGTTATTGCTTCA
GCATGGTTCTGGATGAGCCGCCCAAGTCTCTTTGGATGTACTCGATTCCGCTGAACAAGCTCTACATCCG
GATGAACAAGGCCTTCAACGTGGACGTTCAGTTCAAGTCTAAAATGCCCATCCAACCACTTAATTTGCGT
GTGTTCCTTTGCTTCTCCAATGATGTGAGTGCTCCCGTGGTCCGCTGTCAAAATCACCTTAGCGTTGAGC
CTTTGACGGCCAATAACGCAAAAATGCGCGAGAGCTTGCTGCGCAGCGAGAATCCCAACAGTGTATATTG
TGGAAATGCTCAGGGCAAGGGAATTTCCGAGCGTTTTTCCGTTGTAGTCCCCCTGAACATGAGCCGGTCT
GTAACCCGCAGTGGGCTCACGCGCCAGACCCTGGCCTTCAAGTTCGTCTGCCAAAACTCGTGTATCGGGC
GAAAAGAAACTTCCTTAGTCTTCTGCCTGGAGAAAGCATGCGGCGATATCGTGGGACAGCATGTTATACA
TGTTAAAATATGTACGTGCCCCAAGCGGGATCGCATCCAAGACGAACGCCAGCTCAATAGCAAGAAGCGC
AAGTCCGTGCCGGAAGCCGCCGAAGAAGATGAGCCGTCCAAGGTGCGTCGGTGCATTGCTATAAAGACGG
AGGACACGGAGAGCAATGATAGCCGAGACTGCGACGACTCCGCCGCAGAGTGGAACGTGTCGCGGACACC
GGATGGCGATTACCGTCTGGCTATTACGTGCCCCAATAAGGAATGGCTGCTGCAGAGCATCGAGGGCATG
ATTAAGGAGGCGGCGGCTGAAGTCCTGCGCAATCCCAACCAAGAGAATCTACGTCGCCATGCCAACAAAT
TGCTGAGCCTTAAGAAACGTGCCTACGAGCTGCCA
