>Addgene plasmid #34266 | KHBD00111 | addgene partial sequence | sequence record 41927 | M13-Rev 5'-CAGGAAACAGCTATGACC-3'
TTTATTTTGACTGATAGTGACCTGTTCGTTGCAACAAATTGATAAGCAATGCTTTCTTATAATGCCAACT
TTGTACAAGAAAGTTGGCAATGGCAGCTCGTAGGCACGTTTCTTAAGGCTCAGCAATTTGTTGGCATGGC
GACGTAGATTCTCTTGGTTGGGATTGCGCAGGACTTCAGCCGCCGCCTCCTTAATCATGCCCTCGATGCT
CTGCAGCAGCCATTCCTTATTGGGGCACGTAATAGCCAGACGGTAATCGCCATCCGGTGTCCGCGACACG
TTCCACTCTGCGGCGGAGTCGTCGCAGTCTCGGCTATCATTGCTCTCCGTGTCCTCCGTCTTTATAGCAA
TGCACCGACGCACCTTGGACGGCTCATCTTCTTCGGCGGCTTCCGGCACGGACTTGCGCTTCTTGCTATT
GAGCTGGCGTTCGTCTTGGATGCGATCCCGCTTGGGGCACGTACATATTTTAACATGTATAACATGCTGT
CCCACGATATCGCCGCATGCTTTCTCCAGGCAGAAGACTAAGGAAGTTTCTTTTCGCCCGATACACGAGT
TTTGGCAGACGAACTTGAAGGCCAGGGTCTGGCGCGTGAGCCCACTGCGGGTTACAGACCGGCTCATGTT
CAGGGGGACTACAACGGAAAAACGCTCGGAAATTCCCTTGCCCTGAGCATTTCCACAATATACACTGTTG
GGATTCTCGCTGCGCAGCAAGCTCTCGCGCATTTTTGCGTTATTGGCCGTCAAAGGCTCAACGCTAAGGT
